>Addgene plasmid #233107 | pUC57KAN-10XFLAG | addgene full sequence | sequence record 465628 | Addgene NGS Result
TCGCGCGTTTCGGTGATGACGGTGAAAACCTCTGACACATGCAGCTCCCGGAGACGGTCACAGCTTGTCT
GTAAGCGGATGCCGGGAGCAGACAAGCCCGTCAGGGCGCGTCAGCGGGTGTTGGCGGGTGTCGGGGCTGG
CTTAACTATGCGGCATCAGAGCAGATTGTACTGAGAGTGCACCAGATGCGGTGTGAAATACCGCACAGAT
GCGTAAGGAGAAAATACCGCATCAGGCGCCATTCGCCATTCAGGCTGCGCAACTGTTGGGAAGGGCGATC
GGTGCGGGCCTCTTCGCTATTACGCCAGCTGGCGAAAGGGGGATGTGCTGCAAGGCGATTAAGTTGGGTA
ACGCCAGGGTTTTCCCAGTCACGACGTTGTAAAACGACGGCCAGTGAATTCGGCGCGCCCTTAAGCTCGA
GGGCTCCGGCGGCGATTACAAGGATGACGACGATAAGGGCTCCGGCGGCGATTACAAGGATGACGACGAT
AAGGGCTCCGGCGGCGATTACAAGGATGACGACGATAAGGGCTCCGGCGGCGATTACAAGGATGACGACG
ATAAGGGCTCCGGCGGCGATTACAAGGATGACGACGATAAGGGCTCCGGCGGCGTCGAGGGCTCCGGCGG
CGATTACAAGGATGACGACGATAAGGGCTCCGGCGGCGATTACAAGGATGACGACGATAAGGGCTCCGGC
GGCGATTACAAGGATGACGACGATAAGGGCTCCGGCGGCGATTACAAGGATGACGACGATAAGGGCTCCG
GCGGCGATTACAAGGATGACGACGATAAGGGCTCCGGCGGCGTCGACGGATCCGCGGCCGCAAGCTTGGC
TCGATCGAGCATGGTCATAGCTGTTTCCTGTGTGAAATTGTTATCCGCTCACAATTCCACACAACATACG
AGCCGGAAGCATAAAGTGTAAAGCCTGGGGTGCCTAATGAGTGAGCTAACTCACATTAATTGCGTTGCGC
TCACTGCCCGCTTTCCAGTCGGGAAACCTGTCGTGCCAGCTGCATTAATGAATCGGCCAACGCGCGGGGA
GAGGCGGTTTGCGTATTGGGCGCTCTTCCGCTTCCTCGCTCACTGACTCGCTGCGCTCGGTCGTTCGGCT
GCGGCGAGCGGTATCAGCTCACTCAAAGGCGGTAATACGGTTATCCACAGAATCAGGGGATAACGCAGGA
AAGAACATGTGAGCAAAAGGCCAGCAAAAGGCCAGGAACCGTAAAAAGGCCGCGTTGCTGGCGTTTTTCC
ATAGGCTCCGCCCCCCTGACGAGCATCACAAAAATCGACGCTCAAGTCAGAGGTGGCGAAACCCGACAGG
ACTATAAAGATACCAGGCGTTTCCCCCTGGAAGCTCCCTCGTGCGCTCTCCTGTTCCGACCCTGCCGCTT
ACCGGATACCTGTCCGCCTTTCTCCCTTCGGGAAGCGTGGCGCTTTCTCATAGCTCACGCTGTAGGTATC
TCAGTTCGGTGTAGGTCGTTCGCTCCAAGCTGGGCTGTGTGCACGAACCCCCCGTTCAGCCCGACCGCTG
CGCCTTATCCGGTAACTATCGTCTTGAGTCCAACCCGGTAAGACACGACTTATCGCCACTGGCAGCAGCC
ACTGGTAACAGGATTAGCAGAGCGAGGTATGTAGGCGGTGCTACAGAGTTCTTGAAGTGGTGGCCTAACT
ACGGCTACACTAGAAGAACAGTATTTGGTATCTGCGCTCTGCTGAAGCCAGTTACCTTCGGAAAAAGAGT
TGGTAGCTCTTGATCCGGCAAACAAACCACCGCTGGTAGCGGTGGTTTTTTTGTTTGCAAGCAGCAGATT
ACGCGCAGAAAAAAAGGATCTCAAGAAGATCCTTTGATCTTTTCTACGGGGTCTGACGCTCAGTGGAACG
AAAACTCACGTTAAGGGATTTTGGTCATGAGATTATCAAAAAGGATCTTCACCTAGATCCTTTTAAATTA
AAAATGAAGTTTTAAATCAATCTAAAGTATATATGAGTAAACTTGGTCTGACAGTTAGAAAAACTCATCG
AGCATCAAATGAAACTGCAATTTATTCATATCAGGATTATCAATACCATATTTTTGAAAAAGCCGTTTCT
GTAATGAAGGAGAAAACTCACCGAGGCAGTTCCATAGGATGGCAAGATCCTGGTATCGGTCTGCGATTCC
GACTCGTCCAACATCAATACAACCTATTAATTTCCCCTCGTCAAAAATAAGGTTATCAAGTGAGAAATCA
CCATGAGTGACGACTGAATCCGGTGAGAATGGCAAAAGTTTATGCATTTCTTTCCAGACTTGTTCAACAG
GCCAGCCATTACGCTCGTCATCAAAATCACTCGCATCAACCAAACCGTTATTCATTCGTGATTGCGCCTG
AGCGAGACGAAATACGCGATCGCTGTTAAAAGGACAATTACAAACAGGAATCGAATGCAACCGGCGCAGG
AACACTGCCAGCGCATCAACAATATTTTCACCTGAATCAGGATATTCTTCTAATACCTGGAATGCTGTTT
TCCCAGGGATCGCAGTGGTGAGTAACCATGCATCATCAGGAGTACGGATAAAATGCTTGATGGTCGGAAG
AGGCATAAATTCCGTCAGCCAGTTTAGTCTGACCATCTCATCTGTAACATCATTGGCAACGCTACCTTTG
CCATGTTTCAGAAACAACTCTGGCGCATCGGGCTTCCCATACAATCGATAGATTGTCGCACCTGATTGCC
CGACATTATCGCGAGCCCATTTATACCCATATAAATCAGCATCCATGTTGGAATTTAATCGCGGCCTAGA
GCAAGACGTTTCCCGTTGAATATGGCTCATACTCTTCCTTTTTCAATATTATTGAAGCATTTATCAGGGT
TATTGTCTCATGAGCGGATACATATTTGAATGTATTTAGAAAAATAAACAAATAGGGGTTCCGCGCACAT
TTCCCCGAAAAGTGCCACCTGACGTCTAAGAAACCATTATTATCATGACATTAACCTATAAAAATAGGCG
TATCACGAGGCCCTTTCGTC
Features (pLannotate 1.2.2; 20 found; start..end, strand, type, name):
    137..236     +  misc_feature   bom (fragment): basis of mobility region from pBR322
    242..399     -  CDS            lacZα (fragment): LacZα fragment of β-galactosidase; lacZ fragment
    434..458     +  CDS            3xFLAG (fragment): three tandem FLAG® epitope tags
    470..494     +  CDS            3xFLAG (fragment): three tandem FLAG® epitope tags
    506..530     +  CDS            3xFLAG (fragment): three tandem FLAG® epitope tags
    542..566     +  CDS            3xFLAG (fragment): three tandem FLAG® epitope tags
    578..602     +  CDS            3xFLAG (fragment): three tandem FLAG® epitope tags
    632..656     +  CDS            3xFLAG (fragment): three tandem FLAG® epitope tags
    668..692     +  CDS            3xFLAG (fragment): three tandem FLAG® epitope tags
    704..728     +  CDS            3xFLAG (fragment): three tandem FLAG® epitope tags
    740..764     +  CDS            3xFLAG (fragment): three tandem FLAG® epitope tags
    776..800     +  CDS            3xFLAG (fragment): three tandem FLAG® epitope tags
    878..894     -  protein_bind   lac operator: The lac repressor binds to the lac operator to inhibit transcription in E. coli. This inhibition can be relieved by adding lactose or isopropyl-β-D-thiogalactopyranoside (IPTG). lac repressor encoded by lacI
    902..932     -  promoter       lac promoter: promoter for the E. coli lac operon
    947..968     -  protein_bind   CAP binding site: CAP binding activates transcription in the presence of cAMP. E. coli catabolite activator protein
    981..1073    -  CDS            lacI (fragment): lac repressor; lacI; The lac repressor binds to the lac operator to inhibit transcription in E. coli. This inhibition can be relieved by adding lactose or isopropyl-β-D-thiogalactopyranoside (IPTG).
   1256..1844    -  rep_origin     ori: high-copy-number ColE1/pMB1/pBR322/pUC origin of replication
   2015..2830    -  CDS            KanR: aminoglycoside phosphotransferase; aph(3')-Ia; confers resistance to kanamycin in bacteria or G418 (Geneticin®) in eukaryotes
   2831..2935    -  promoter       AmpR promoter: bla
   3030..35      +  CDS            rop (fragment) (across the origin): Rop protein, which maintains plasmids at low copy number; rop
