[The description below was written by a language model from this plasmid's Addgene catalogue record and pLannotate feature annotations shown in this document.]
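Description:
pUC57KAN-10XFLAG is a small (about 3 kb) bacterial cloning plasmid built on the pUC57KAN backbone that serves as a source of a synthetic ten-copy FLAG epitope tag multimer. The catalogue does not assign it a vector type, and nothing in the feature table suggests an expression cassette for any non-bacterial host. It is best understood as a storage and template plasmid propagated in E. coli. Replication relies on the high-copy ColE1/pUC-type origin. Selection is by kanamycin, through an aminoglycoside phosphotransferase gene (aph(3')-Ia) that sits immediately downstream of the AmpR (bla) promoter. Short remnants of bom, rop and lacI are also annotated and are leftover backbone sequence rather than functional parts.

The insert lies in the pUC lacZα region. It is flanked on one side by a lacZα fragment and on the other by the lac operator, lac promoter and CAP binding site. The annotation tool identified ten evenly spaced short matches, each labelled as a fragment of the 3xFLAG feature and all on the same strand, which is consistent with ten individual FLAG epitopes separated by short intervening sequences. A slightly larger gap falls between the fifth and sixth repeats. The repeats run in the opposite orientation to the lac promoter, and the record lists no start codon, dedicated promoter or terminator for the tag. The multimer therefore appears intended to be excised or amplified and fused in frame to a protein of interest in another vector. Multimerised FLAG tags are generally used to strengthen antibody-based detection or purification of tagged proteins. The record gives the cloning method as restriction enzyme based but does not specify the sites, and it does not describe downstream applications.
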