Addgene plasmid #233107: pUC57KAN-10XFLAG
Purpose: 10X FLAG tag multimer
Depositing lab: Steve Stowers. Depositing organization: Montana State University.
Backbone
  Vector backbone: pUC57KAN
  Vector type: Unspecified
Growth in bacteria
  Bacterial resistance: Kanamycin, 50 μg/mL
  Growth temperature: 37°C
  Growth strain: DH5alpha
  Copy number: High Copy
Gene/Insert
  Gene/Insert name: FLAG tag
  Species: Synthetic
  Mutation: None
  Cloning method: Restriction Enzyme; 5′ cloning site Unknown (unknown if destroyed)
Terms and licenses: Academic/Nonprofit Terms; Industry Terms: Not Available to Industry
How to cite: pUC57KAN-10XFLAG was a gift from Steve Stowers (Addgene plasmid # 233107 ; http://n2t.net/addgene:233107 ; RRID:Addgene_233107)
